Addgene plasmid #38783: K-p26
Depositing lab: David Wang. Depositing organization: Washington University in Saint Louis. Publication: Identification of MW polyomavirus, a novel polyomavirus in human stool. Siebrasse EA, Reyes A, Lim ES, Zhao G, Mkakosya RS, Manary MJ, Gordon JI, Wang D. J Virol. 2012 Jun 27. 10.1128/JVI.01210-12 PubMed 22740408.
Backbone
  Vector backbone: pCR4.0
  Backbone manufacturer: Invitrogen
  Backbone size w/o insert (bp): 3956
  Total vector size (bp): 5234
  Vector type: Bacterial Expression
Growth in bacteria
  Bacterial resistance: Ampicillin, 100 μg/mL
  Growth temperature: 37°C
  Growth strain: Top10
  Copy number: High Copy
Gene/Insert
  Gene/Insert name: 1334-2611 of MWPyV (alt name: VP1)
  Species: MW polyomavirus, strain MA095
  Insert size (bp): 1278
  Mutation: One SNP in comparison to MA095
  GenBank ID: JQ898291
  Promoter: lac
  Cloning method: TOPO Cloning
  Sequencing primers: 5′ M13F; 3′ M13R
Terms and licenses: Academic/Nonprofit Terms; Industry Terms: Not Available to Industry
Depositor comments: Plasmid contains nucleotides 1334-2611 of GenBank ID JQ898291. The single nucleotide mismatch occurs at bp# 2606 when compared to this reference sequence.
How to cite: K-p26 was a gift from David Wang (Addgene plasmid # 38783 ; http://n2t.net/addgene:38783 ; RRID:Addgene_38783)
