[The description below was written by a language model from this plasmid's Addgene catalogue record.]
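Description:
K-p26 is a small bacterial cloning plasmid built on the commercial pCR4.0 TOPO backbone, carrying a fragment of the MW polyomavirus (MWPyV) genome. The construct totals about 5.2 kb, of which roughly 4.0 kb is backbone. It is maintained at high copy number in E. coli and selected with ampicillin. The record does not include a feature table, so details of the backbone such as its origin of replication or any additional markers are not documented here.

The insert is a 1,278 bp segment corresponding to nucleotides 1334–2611 of the reference genome of MWPyV strain MA095, a region given the alternative name VP1, the major capsid protein gene of polyomaviruses. It was introduced by TOPO cloning, in which topoisomerase-activated vector ends ligate a PCR product directly, and the insertion site is flanked by M13 forward and reverse primer sites for sequencing across the junctions. The depositor notes one single-nucleotide difference from the reference sequence, located near the 3′ end of the fragment at genome position 2606; its effect on coding is not stated.

Although the catalogue lists the vector type as bacterial expression with a lac promoter, this reflects the lac promoter region adjacent to the cloning site in the backbone. The record does not state the insert's orientation, nor whether VP1 protein is actually produced. The plasmid comes from work identifying MWPyV in human stool. It is best understood as a cloned, sequence-verified piece of the viral genome, plausibly useful as a sequencing or PCR template, a reference control, or a source for subcloning VP1, though the record does not specify an application.
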