>Addgene plasmid #38783 | K-p26 | depositor partial sequence | sequence record 48829 | Insert sequence
GAAGTAGAAGGAGAGGAAAATGCCGACTAAAAGAAAGACTGTTTGTACTAAAACTGTTTGTACCAGGGCA
GATGCCCCCAACAAAAAAGTGTGTGAAAAACCCTCGTGTTCCAGATCTTGCAGAATGTCTTGTAACAAAT
GTCCTTGCATACCATGTCCAGTTCCTACTAAAGTTCCTAGAATTGTTTCTAAGGGTGGGATAGATGTTTT
AAATATAATTCCAGGGCCGGACACCACAATGACAGTTGAGGTCATTCTTCAACCAAGGATGGGCAATGAT
GTAAAAACAAACAAATGGTATGGCTACAGTGATCCAATAACAGTAACAAATACTCCTACTATTAATCAGC
TGCCCACTTATAGTACAGCTAAAATTAAACTGCCTCCCTTAAATGAAGATATGACCTGTGAAAATTTGTA
TATGTGGGAGGCAGTTGTGCTTAAAACTGAATTAATAGGAGTTACTAGCTTAATAACTTTGCATACCCCA
GGTGTTGCAGATCCTGCTACTGCGCCAGCACTACCAGTTGAAGGGGTATCATTTCATTTCTTTGCAGTAG
GAGGACAGCCTTTAGATTTGCAATACTGTGTTCCAGCAGCTGATATTGTTTATCCAGATGGCACAGGTAG
TTTTGCAAGTTCAGGGGGTACTCAGCAAACCTATGATGCCTCATTGAAAGCTATATTAGACAGAGATGGT
TACTATCCTGTGGAGGCCTGGGGCCCAGATCCAGTAAAAAATGACAATTCTAGATACTATGGAACTGTTA
CTGGAGGAACTACAACACCTCCTGTCCTTAGTACAACAAATGCTGTTTCTACAGTATTACTGGATGATAG
AGGTGTGGGACCCCTTTGTAAAGGAGATGGACTGTATGTAACAGCAGTAGATATTTGTGGAGTGTTTCAA
ATGCCAGATAATACAAGGAGACACAGGGGCCTAGCAAGATATTTTCAAGTGCAGCTTAGACAAAGAGCTG
TGAGAAATCCTTATCCTGTAAACAGTTTATTAAACAGTTTACTTACAAAACAAATACCTAGCATTGATGG
ACAGCCAATGGATGGGACTGATAATCAAGTACAGGATGTAACTGTGTTCCAAGGAACAGAACCTCTTCCA
GGAGACCCCACTCTAACTAGACATATGGACTTGCGTTGCTGCCCGGGAACCCCAGTAACAGATATGCCAA
GTGACGACACTGAAACACCAGTTGCTCCAGCAGCAAGATAATTTATTGTGAATTAATTCCAGAGTCTTGT
TGTGTATCCTCAACAGCA
