>Addgene plasmid #38783 | K-p26 | addgene partial sequence | sequence record 51538 | M13rev
AAGGGACTAGTCCTGCAGGTTTAAACGAATTCGCCCTTTGCTGTTGAGGATACACAACAAGACTCTGGAA
TTAATTCACAATAAATTATCTTGCTGCTGGAGCAACTGGTGTTTCAGTGTCGTCACTTGGCATATCTGTT
ACTGGGGTTCCCGGGCAGCAACGCAAGTCCATATGTCTAGTTAGAGTGGGGTCTCCTGGAAGAGGTTCTG
TTCCTTGGAACACAGTTACATCCTGTACTTGATTATCAGTCCCATCCATTGGCTGTCCATCAATGCTAGG
TATTTGTTTTGTAAGTAAACTGTTTAATAAACTGTTTACAGGATAAGGATTTCTCACAGCTCTTTGTCTA
AGCTGCACTTGAAAATATCTTGCTAGGCCCCTGTGTCTCCTTGTATTATCTGGCATTTGAAACACTCCAC
AAATATCTACTGCTGTTACATACAGTCCATCTCCTTTACAAAGGGGTCCCACACCTCTATCATCCAGTAA
TACTGTAGAAACAGCATTTGTTGTACTAAGGACAGGAGGTGTTGTAGTTCCTCCAGTAACAGTTCCATAG
TATCTAGAATTGTCATTTTTTACTGGATCTGGGCCCCAGGCCTCCACAGGATAGTAACCATCTCTGTCTA
ATATAGCTTTCAATGAGGCATCATAGGTTTGCTGAGTACCCCCTGAACTTGCAAAACTACCTGTGCCATC
TGGATAAACAATATCAGCTGCTGGAACACAGTATTGCAAATCTAAAGGCTGTCCTCCTACTGCAAAGAAA
TGAAATGATACCCCTTCAACTGGTAGTGCTGGCGCAGTAGCAGGATCTGCAACACCTGGGGTATGCAAAG
TTATTAAGCTAGTAACTCCTATTAATTCAGTTTTAAGCACAACTGCCTCCCACATATACAAATTTTCACA
GGTCA
