>Addgene plasmid #38783 | K-p26 | addgene partial sequence | sequence record 51703 | M13pUC-Fwd 5'-CCCAGTCACGACGTTGTAAAACG-3'
CGACTCCTATAGGGCGAATTGAATTTAGCGGCCGCGAATTCGCCCTTGAAGTAGAAGGAGAGGAAAATGC
CGACTAAAAGAAAGACTGTTTGTACTAAAACTGTTTGTACCAGGGCAGATGCCCCCAACAAAAAAGTGTG
TGAAAAACCCTCGTGTTCCAGATCTTGCAGAATGTCTTGTAACAAATGTCCTTGCATACCATGTCCAGTT
CCTACTAAAGTTCCTAGAATTGTTTCTAAGGGTGGGATAGATGTTTTAAATATAATTCCAGGGCCGGACA
CCACAATGACAGTTGAGGTCATTCTTCAACCAAGGATGGGCAATGATGTAAAAACAAACAAATGGTATGG
CTACAGTGATCCAATAACAGTAACAAATACTCCTACTATTAATCAGCTGCCCACTTATAGTACAGCTAAA
ATTAAACTGCCTCCCTTAAATGAAGATATGACCTGTGAAAATTTGTATATGTGGGAGGCAGTTGTGCTTA
AAACTGAATTAATAGGAGTTACTAGCTTAATAACTTTGCATACCCCAGGTGTTGCAGATCCTGCTACTGC
GCCAGCACTACCAGTTGAAGGGGTATCATTTCATTTCTTTGCAGTAGGAGGACAGCCTTTAGATTTGCAA
TACTGTGTTCCAGCAGCTGATATTGTTTATCCAGATGGCACAGGTAGTTTTGCAAGTTCAGGGGGTACTC
AGCAAACCTATGATGCCTCATTGAAAGCTATATTAGACAGAGATGGTTACTATCCTGTGGAGGCCTGGGG
CCCAGATCCAGTAAAAAATGACAATTCTAGATACTATGGAACTGTTACTGGAGGAACTACAACACCTCCT
GTCCTTAGTACAACAAATGCTG
